Addgene plasmid #222660: pCDH-Regnase-3 WT-T2A-copGFP
Purpose: Lentiviral vector to express mouse Regnase-3 WT
Depositing lab: Silvia Monticelli. Depositing organization: Institute for Research in Biomedicine, Switzerland. Publication: Crosstalk between Regnase-1 and -3 shapes mast cell survival and cytokine expression. Bataclan M, Leoni C, Moro SG, Pecoraro M, Wong EH, Heissmeyer V, Monticelli S. Life Sci Alliance. 2024 Jun 3;7(8):e202402784. doi: 10.26508/lsa.202402784. Print 2024 Aug. PubMed 38830770.
Backbone
  Vector backbone: pCDH-EF1α-T2A-copGFP
  Backbone manufacturer: System Biosciences
  Backbone size w/o insert (bp): 7258
  Total vector size (bp): 9910
  Vector type: Mammalian Expression, Lentiviral
Growth in bacteria
  Bacterial resistance: Ampicillin, 100 μg/mL
  Growth temperature: 37°C
  Growth strain: NEB Stable
  Copy number: High Copy
Gene/Insert
  Gene/Insert name: Zc3h12c (alt name: Mcpip3, Reg-3)
  Species: M. musculus (mouse)
  Insert size (bp): 2655
  Mutation: mutated stop codon prior to a T2A peptide
  Entrez Gene: Zc3h12c (a.k.a. A230108E06, C230027N18Rik, mKIAA1726)
  Promoter: EF1α
  Cloning method: Restriction Enzyme; 5′ cloning site EcoRI (not destroyed); 3′ cloning site NotI (not destroyed)
  Sequencing primers: 5′ ctccacgctttgcctgaccctgctt; 3′ ggtgctcttcatcttgttggtcatgc
Terms and licenses: Academic/Nonprofit Terms; Industry Terms: Not Available to Industry
How to cite: pCDH-Regnase-3 WT-T2A-copGFP was a gift from Silvia Monticelli (Addgene plasmid # 222660 ; http://n2t.net/addgene:222660 ; RRID:Addgene_222660)
