[The description below was written by a language model from this plasmid's Addgene catalogue record and pLannotate feature annotations shown in this document.]
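Description:
pCDH-Regnase-3 WT-T2A-copGFP is an HIV-1-based lentiviral transfer plasmid for mammalian expression of wild-type mouse Regnase-3 (Zc3h12c, also called Mcpip3), built on the System Biosciences pCDH-EF1α-T2A-copGFP backbone. It is propagated in E. coli through a high-copy ColE1/pUC-type origin with ampicillin selection (AmpR/β-lactamase). The total size is about 9.9 kb; the sequenced record is slightly longer than the catalogue figure.

The viral portion has the layout of a third-generation-style vector: an RSV promoter fused to a truncated 5′ LTR drives production of the genomic RNA, followed by the Ψ packaging signal with a gag fragment, the Rev response element for Rev-dependent nuclear export, and the cPPT/CTS. The internal expression cassette uses the EF-1α core promoter together with an HTLV-1 LTR-derived segment. This drives the roughly 2.65 kb Zc3h12c coding sequence, cloned between EcoRI and NotI. The stop codon of the insert was mutated so that translation continues in frame through a T2A peptide into copGFP. The T2A element is not separately annotated in the feature table, but there is a short gap between the two coding sequences where it would sit. Ribosomal skipping at T2A yields separate Regnase-3 and green fluorescent proteins from one transcript, so fluorescence marks transduced cells. A WPRE downstream enhances transcript expression, and the cassette ends in a truncated 3′ LTR followed by an SV40 poly(A) signal and SV40 origin.

Regnase-3 is annotated as a probable RNase that regulates target RNA levels. The associated publication concerns crosstalk between Regnase-1 and Regnase-3 in mast cell survival and cytokine expression.
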