Features (pLannotate 1.2.2; 26 found; start..end, strand, type, name):
    446..679     -  misc_feature   RRE: The Rev response element (RRE) of HIV-1 allows for Rev-dependent mRNA export from the nucleus to the cytoplasm.
    850..1188    -  CDS            HIV-1 gag (fragment): gag protein from human immunodeficiency virus 1; gag
   1172..1297    -  misc_feature   HIV-1 Ψ: packaging signal of human immunodeficiency virus type 1
   1344..1524    -  LTR            5' LTR (truncated): truncated 5' long terminal repeat (LTR) from HIV-1
   1525..1751    -  promoter       RSV promoter: Rous sarcoma virus enhancer/promoter
   1765..1919    +  CDS            lacZα (fragment): LacZα fragment of β-galactosidase; lacZ fragment
   1925..2024    -  misc_feature   bom (fragment): basis of mobility region from pBR322
   2126..2161    -  CDS            rop (fragment): Rop protein, which maintains plasmids at low copy number; rop
   2256..2360    +  promoter       AmpR promoter: bla
   2361..3221    +  CDS            AmpR: β-lactamase; bla; confers resistance to ampicillin, carbenicillin, and related antibiotics
   3392..3980    +  rep_origin     ori: high-copy-number ColE1/pMB1/pBR322/pUC origin of replication
   4163..4255    +  CDS            lacI (fragment): lac repressor; lacI; The lac repressor binds to the lac operator to inhibit transcription in E. coli. This inhibition can be relieved by adding lactose or isopropyl-β-D-thiogalactopyranoside (IPTG).
   4268..4289    +  protein_bind   CAP binding site: CAP binding activates transcription in the presence of cAMP. E. coli catabolite activator protein
   4304..4334    +  promoter       lac promoter: promoter for the E. coli lac operon
   4342..4358    +  protein_bind   lac operator: The lac repressor binds to the lac operator to inhibit transcription in E. coli. This inhibition can be relieved by adding lactose or isopropyl-β-D-thiogalactopyranoside (IPTG). lac repressor encoded by lacI
   4415..4550    -  rep_origin     SV40 ori: SV40 origin of replication
   4590..4711    -  polyA_signal   SV40 poly(A) signal: SV40 polyadenylation signal
   4783..4963    -  LTR            5' LTR (truncated): truncated 5' long terminal repeat (LTR) from HIV-1
   4988..5095    -  CDS            nef (fragment): NEF_SIVS4 - Experimental evidence at protein level: Swiss-Prot protein existence level 1. Interferes with TCR signaling from the cell membrane. Interacts with CD247/TCRZ (TCR zeta chain) and exert potent down- regulation of cell surface TCR/CD3 complexes. From Simian immunodeficiency virus (isolate F236/smH4) (SIV-sm) (Simian immunodeficiency virus sooty mangabey monkey).
   5090..5678    -  misc_feature   WPRE: woodchuck hepatitis virus posttranscriptional regulatory element
   5769..6433    -  CDS            CopGFP (fragment): green fluorescent protein 2 from Pontellina plumata, also known as ppluGFP2 (Shagin et al., 2004)
   6528..9179    -  CDS            Zc3h12c: ZC12C_MOUSE - Also known as Kiaa1726. Experimental evidence at protein level: Swiss-Prot protein existence level 1. May function as RNase and regulate the levels of target RNA species. From Mus musculus (Mouse).
   9225..9493    -  LTR            5' LTR (truncated): truncated 5' long terminal repeat (LTR) from human T-cell leukemia virus (HTLV) type 1
   9506..9717    -  promoter       EF-1α core promoter: core promoter for human elongation factor EF-1α
   9760..9876    -  misc_feature   cPPT/CTS: central polypurine tract and central termination sequence of HIV-1
   9895..69      -  CDS            Rev (fragment) (across the origin): human immunodeficiency virus 1 (HIV-1) Rev protein; rev; enhances nuclear export of unspliced and incompletely spliced viral mRNAs
>Addgene plasmid #222660 | pCDH-Regnase-3 WT-T2A-copGFP | addgene full sequence | sequence record 448259 | Addgene NGS Result
GTCTCTCTCTCCACCTTCTTCTTCTATTCCTTCGGGCCTGTCGGGTCCCCTCGGGGTTGGGAGGTGGGTC
TGAAACGATAATGGTGAATATCCCTGCCTAACTCTATTCACTATAGAAAGTACAGCAAAAACTATTCTTA
AACCTACCAAGCCTCCTACTATCATTATGAATAATTTTATATACCACAGCCAATTTGTTATGTTAAACCA
ATTCCACAAACTTGCCCATTTATCTAATTCCAATAATTCTTGTTCATTCTTTTCTTGCTGGTTTTGCGAT
TCTTCAATTAAGGAGTGTATTAAGCTTGTGTAATTGTTAATTTCTCTGTCCCACTCCATCCAGGTCGTGT
GATTCCAAATCTGTTCCAGAGATTTATTACTCCAACTAGCATTCCAAGGCACAGCAGTGGTGCAAATGAG
TTTTCCAGAGCAACCCCAAATCCCCAGGAGCTGTTGATCCTTTAGGTATCTTTCCACAGCCAGGATTCTT
GCCTGGAGCTGCTTGATGCCCCAGACTGTGAGTTGCAACAGATGCTGTTGCGCCTCAATAGCCCTCAGCA
AATTGTTCTGCTGCTGCACTATACCAGACAATAATTGTCTGGCCTGTACCGTCAGCGTCATTGACGCTGC
GCCCATAGTGCTTCCTGCTGCTCCCAAGAACCCAAGGAACAAAGCTCCTATTCCCACTGCTCTTTTTTCT
CTCTGCACCACTCTTCTCTTTGCCTTGGTGGGTGCTACTCCTAATGGTTCAATTTTTACTACTTTATATT
TATATAATTCACTTCTCCAATTGTCCCTCATATCTCCTCCTCCAGGTCTGAAGATCAGTGGCCGCTTGCT
GTGCGGTGGTCTTACTTTTGTTTTGCTCTTCCTCTATCTTGTCTAAAGCTTCCTTGGTGTCTTTTATCTC
TATCCTTTGATGCACACAATAGAGGGTTGCTACTGTATTATATAATGATCTAAGTTCTTCTGATCCTGTC
TGAAGGGATGGTTGTAGCTGTCCCAGTATTTGTCTACAGCCTTCTGATGTTTCTAACAGGCCAGGATTAA
CTGCGAATCGTTCTAGCTCCCTGCTTGCCCATACTATATGTTTTAATTTATATTTTTTCTTTCCCCCTGG
CCTTAACCGAATTTTTTCCCATCGCGATCTAATTCTCCCCCGCTTAATACTGACGCTCTCGCACCCATCT
CTCTCCTTCTAGCCTCCGCTAGTCAAAATTTTTGGCGTACTCACCAGTCGCCGCCCCTCGCCTCTTGCCG
TGCGCGCTTCAGCAAGCCGAGTCCTGCGTCGAGAGAGCTCCTCTGGTTTCCCTTTCGCTTTCAAGTCCCT
GTTCGGGCGCCACTGCTAGAGATTTTCCACACTGACTAAAAGGGTCTGAGGGATCTCTAGTTACCAGAGT
CACACAACAGACGGGCACACACTACTTGAAGCACTCAAGGCAAGCTTTATTGAGGCTTAAGCAGTGGGTT
CCCTAGTTAGCCAGAGAGCTCCCAGGCTCAGATCTGGTCTAACCAGAGAGACCCGTTTATGTATCGAGCT
AGGCACTTAAATACAATATCTCTGCAATGCGGCAATTCAGTGGTTCGTCCAATCCATGTCAGACCCGTCT
GTTGCCTTCCTAATAAGGCACGATCGTACCACCTTACTTCCACCAATCGGCATGCACGGTGCTTTTTCTC
TCCTTGTAAGGCATGTTGCTAACTCATCGTTACCATGTTGCAAGACTACAAGAGTATTGCATAAGACTAC
ACGCGTCAGCTTGGCACTGGCCGTCGTTTTACAACGTCGTGACTGGGAAAACCCTGGCGTTACCCAACTT
AATCGCCTTGCAGCACATCCCCCTTTCGCCAGCTGGCGTAATAGCGAAGAGGCCCGCACCGATCGCCCTT
CCCAACAGTTGCGCAGCCTGAATGGCGAATGGCGCCTGATGCGGTATTTTCTCCTTACGCATCTGTGCGG
TATTTCACACCGCATATGGTGCACTCTCAGTACAATCTGCTCTGATGCCGCATAGTTAAGCCAGCCCCGA
CACCCGCCAACACCCGCTGACGCGCCCTGACGGGCTTGTCTGCTCCCGGCATCCGCTTACAGACAAGCTG
TGACCGTCTCCGGGAGCTGCATGTGTCAGAGGTTTTCACCGTCATCACCGAAACGCGCGAGACGAAAGGG
CCTCGTGATACGCCTATTTTTATAGGTTAATGTCATGATAATAATGGTTTCTTAGACGTCAGGTGGCACT
TTTCGGGGAAATGTGCGCGGAACCCCTATTTGTTTATTTTTCTAAATACATTCAAATATGTATCCGCTCA
TGAGACAATAACCCTGATAAATGCTTCAATAATATTGAAAAAGGAAGAGTATGAGTATTCAACATTTCCG
TGTCGCCCTTATTCCCTTTTTTGCGGCATTTTGCCTTCCTGTTTTTGCTCACCCAGAAACGCTGGTGAAA
GTAAAAGATGCTGAAGATCAGTTGGGTGCACGAGTGGGTTACATCGAACTGGATCTCAACAGCGGTAAGA
TCCTTGAGAGTTTTCGCCCCGAAGAACGTTTTCCAATGATGAGCACTTTTAAAGTTCTGCTATGTGGCGC
GGTATTATCCCGTATTGACGCCGGGCAAGAGCAACTCGGTCGCCGCATACACTATTCTCAGAATGACTTG
GTTGAGTACTCACCAGTCACAGAAAAGCATCTTACGGATGGCATGACAGTAAGAGAATTATGCAGTGCTG
CCATAACCATGAGTGATAACACTGCGGCCAACTTACTTCTGACAACGATCGGAGGACCGAAGGAGCTAAC
CGCTTTTTTGCACAACATGGGGGATCATGTAACTCGCCTTGATCGTTGGGAACCGGAGCTGAATGAAGCC
ATACCAAACGACGAGCGTGACACCACGATGCCTGTAGCAATGGCAACAACGTTGCGCAAACTATTAACTG
GCGAACTACTTACTCTAGCTTCCCGGCAACAATTAATAGACTGGATGGAGGCGGATAAAGTTGCAGGACC
ACTTCTGCGCTCGGCCCTTCCGGCTGGCTGGTTTATTGCTGATAAATCTGGAGCCGGTGAGCGTGGGTCT
CGCGGTATCATTGCAGCACTGGGGCCAGATGGTAAGCCCTCCCGTATCGTAGTTATCTACACGACGGGGA
GTCAGGCAACTATGGATGAACGAAATAGACAGATCGCTGAGATAGGTGCCTCACTGATTAAGCATTGGTA
ACTGTCAGACCAAGTTTACTCATATATACTTTAGATTGATTTAAAACTTCATTTTTAATTTAAAAGGATC
TAGGTGAAGATCCTTTTTGATAATCTCATGACCAAAATCCCTTAACGTGAGTTTTCGTTCCACTGAGCGT
CAGACCCCGTAGAAAAGATCAAAGGATCTTCTTGAGATCCTTTTTTTCTGCGCGTAATCTGCTGCTTGCA
AACAAAAAAACCACCGCTACCAGCGGTGGTTTGTTTGCCGGATCAAGAGCTACCAACTCTTTTTCCGAAG
GTAACTGGCTTCAGCAGAGCGCAGATACCAAATACTGTTCTTCTAGTGTAGCCGTAGTTAGGCCACCACT
TCAAGAACTCTGTAGCACCGCCTACATACCTCGCTCTGCTAATCCTGTTACCAGTGGCTGCTGCCAGTGG
CGATAAGTCGTGTCTTACCGGGTTGGACTCAAGACGATAGTTACCGGATAAGGCGCAGCGGTCGGGCTGA
ACGGGGGGTTCGTGCACACAGCCCAGCTTGGAGCGAACGACCTACACCGAACTGAGATACCTACAGCGTG
AGCTATGAGAAAGCGCCACGCTTCCCGAAGGGAGAAAGGCGGACAGGTATCCGGTAAGCGGCAGGGTCGG
AACAGGAGAGCGCACGAGGGAGCTTCCAGGGGGAAACGCCTGGTATCTTTATAGTCCTGTCGGGTTTCGC
CACCTCTGACTTGAGCGTCGATTTTTGTGATGCTCGTCAGGGGGGCGGAGCCTATGGAAAAACGCCAGCA
ACGCGGCCTTTTTACGGTTCCTGGCCTTTTGCTGGCCTTTTGCTCACATGTTCTTTCCTGCGTTATCCCC
TGATTCTGTGGATAACCGTATTACCGCCTTTGAGTGAGCTGATACCGCTCGCCGCAGCCGAACGACCGAG
CGCAGCGAGTCAGTGAGCGAGGAAGCGGAAGAGCGCCCAATACGCAAACCGCCTCTCCCCGCGCGTTGGC
CGATTCATTAATGCAGCTGGCACGACAGGTTTCCCGACTGGAAAGCGGGCAGTGAGCGCAACGCAATTAA
TGTGAGTTAGCTCACTCATTAGGCACCCCAGGCTTTACACTTTATGCTTCCGGCTCGTATGTTGTGTGGA
ATTGTGAGCGGATAACAATTTCACACAGGAAACAGCTATGACATGATTACGAATTTGGTCTCTGCAAAAG
TCTAGGCCTCCAAAAAAGCCTCCTCACTACTTCTGGAATAGCTCAGAGGCCGAGGCGGCCTCGGCCTCTG
CATAAATAAAAAAAATTAGTCAGCCATGGGGCGGAGAATGGGCGGAACTGGGCGGAGTTAGGGGCGGGAT
GGGCGGAGTTAGGGGCGGGATAGCTAGAGCCAGACATGATAAGATACATTGATGAGTTTGGACAAACCAC
AACTAGAATGCAGTGAAAAAAATGCTTTATTTGTGAAATTTGTGATGCTATTGCTTTATTTGTAACCATT
ATAAGCTGCAATAAACAAGTTCCTCTCACTCTCTGATATTCATTTCTTTGCAAGTTATAAATACTGAATA
ATAAGATGACATGAACTACTACTGCTAGAGATTTTCCACACTGACTAAAAGGGTCTGAGGGATCTCTAGT
TACCAGAGTCACACAACAGACGGGCACACACTACTTGAAGCACTCAAGGCAAGCTTTATTGAGGCTTAAG
CAGTGGGTTCCCTAGTTAGCCAGAGAGCTCCCAGGCTCAGATCTGGTCTAACCAGAGAGACCCAGTACAA
GCAAAAAGCAGATCTTATCTTCGTTGGGAGTGAATTAGCCCTTCCAGTCCCCCCTTTTCTTTTAAAAAGT
GGCTAAGATCTACAGCTGCCTTGTAAGTCATTGGTCTTAAAGGTACCAGGCGGGGAGGCGGCCCAAAGGG
AGATCCGACTCGTCTGAGGGCGAAGGCGAAGACGCGGAAGAGGCCGCAGAGCCGGCAGCAGGCCGCGGGA
AGGAAGGTCCGCTGGATTGAGGGCCGAAGGGACGTAGCAGAAGGACGTCCCGCGCAGAATCCAGGTGGCA
ACACAGGCGAGCAGCCAAGGAAAGGACGATGATTTCCCCGACAACACCACGGAATTGTCAGTGCCCAACA
GCCGAGCCCCTGTCCAGCAGCGGGCAAGGCAGGCGGCGATGAGTTCCGCCGTGGCAATAGGGAGGGGGAA
AGCGAAAGTCCCGGAAAGGAGCTGACAGGTGGTGGCAATGCCCCAACCAGTGGGGGTTGCGTCAGCAAAC
ACAGTGCACACCACGCCACGTTGCCTGACAACGGGCCACAACTCCTCATAAAGAGACAGCAACCAGGATT
TATACAAGGAGGAGAAAATGAAAGCCATACGGGAAGCAATAGCATGATACAAAGGCATTAAAGCAGCGTA
TCCACATAGCGTAAAAGGAGCAACATAGTTAAGAATACCAGTCAATCTTTCACAAATTTTGTAATCCAGA
GGTTGATTGTCGACTTAGATTCAGCTCTAGCGAGATCCGGTGGAGCCGGGTCCGGCGGTGCCGTCCACGG
CAGAATTGGACGACTGAGCGCGGGATCTGGCGAAGGCGATGGGGGTCTTGAAGGCGTGCTGGTACTCCAC
GATGCCCAGCTCGGTGTTGCTGTGCAGCTCCTCCACGCGGCGGAAGGCGAACATGGGGCCCCCGTTCTGC
AGGATGCTGGGGTGGATGGCGCTCTTGAAGTGCATGTGGCTGTCCACCACGAAGCTGTAGTAGCCGCCGT
CGCGCAGGCTGAAGGTGCGGGCGAAGCTGCCCACCAGCACGTTATCGCCCATGGGGTGCAGGTGCTCCAC
GGTGGCGTTGCTGCGGATGATCTTGTCGGTGAAGATCACGCTGTCCTCGGGGAAGCCGGTGCCCACCACC
TTGAAGTCGCCGATCACGCGGCCGGCCTCGTAGCGGTAGCTGAAGCTCACGTGCAGCACGCCGCCGTCCT
CGTACTTCTCGATGCGGGTGTTGGTGTAGCCGCCGTTGTTGATGGCGTGCAGGAAGGGGTTCTCGTAGCC
GCTGGGGTAGGTGCCGAAGTGGTAGAAGCCGTAGCCCATCACGTGGCTCAGCAGGTAGGGGCTGAAGGTC
AGGGCGCCTTTGGTGCTCTTCATCTTGTTGGTCATGCGGCCCTGCTTGGGGGTGCCCTCTCCGCCGCCCA
CCAGCTCGAACTCCACGCCGTTCAGGGTGCCGGTGATGCGGCACTCGATCTCCATGGCGGGCAGGCCGCT
CTCGTCGCTCTCCATTCCGGAAGGGCCGGGATTCTCCTCCACGTCACCGCATGTTAGAAGACTTCCTCTG
CCCTCAGCGGCCGCTCCGTAACCCAGCTGCGATTTCTCCACTAAGATGGCTGCGGCGAGCTGCTGGGCAT
CCGTCATATGAGGATTCCTTTTCATGACGAGCCTCACAAGGTCAGGGGGGAAGATGTTACACAAATTGAT
AAAAATCTTCTCTCGGTTGTCCTGGTACCTTGGAGGATCGTGTGGCATTCCACAGTAGGGGATTCTCCAG
GTGGGTTCCTGCTGCTCAGGCAGGCTCTGGAAGGTGATCGACTCATAGCATGGGGGCGTGGAATTATCGG
GTAAGGAGTACGTCTGCCGATAGCCATATGCTTCCAGCCCATAGCTTGGCCTACCCCAGCTTCCTAGGCC
TTCCTGGCGAGAATAAGGCTTTCTTTGTCTTGAAGGAGAACTATCATAGAGTCGGGAATCAGAAATGCTG
TCTATTCTCGTGGCCACTAAGGACCTCCCTAGGTGTGGTGCCTTCGAATGTGCTGAACTTGGTGGGGAGG
GGTAATCGCCAGGACAGCTGGAGCGGGCACCCACGGCAGGGTGCTGCAGATGCATAGCCAAGTGTGGAAG
AGGACGCTTGGGATGGAACTTTGGTTCTTCGTGACTGTAACTCTGGACTCTGGTTAAGGGATCGTGGAAA
TTCTGCAGGAAGGGCTGGGAATTAAGGCGGCTGTGGGGGTGCATGTGCTGACACTTGAGACTCTCTTCCA
GCTGTGGGTCAGGAGAGCTGACATAGGAGCGGTCATTGTACCCCACGTAGGAGTCGCTGCTCCCACAACT
CATGCTCCCTTCACTGCTGCAGTCTGAAGCCACAGAGTTTACTCTGTAATCAGTGTCTAGTGAGAAACGC
CTTTCAGGACTTCGGGGGCCTGAGATACTCAGATTAGAATATGCATTCAACATGGAATAATATCCAACGT
CAACAGGGGAGTCACATTTTGGATACTGTTCATAAGGCATTGGCGTTCCATGATTTTTGGTTGCCATCAT
CATTGGAGGGTATTGTCCCTGTGGTCTTTGATCCTGAGGTGGGAAATGAACTCCAGATGGAAGGCCATTG
CTTAAAGGTGTAGTGCTTTGGGGTTTTGCAGTAGAAGTGGCCGGGATACTAACTAAGGAAGGTACAGACC
TGGTTTCCAACTTGTTTTTGGTGGGAAGCTTCTCCTCTATGTCTTGGTAGACGTGAGTCCTTATGCTTGG
GTCTGACTGCCTCTTTGGAGCACCGCGTTTAACATCCGAAGTGCTGTCTGCCTTGGTGCTGCAAGGAACA
CTGTTGCTTTTCACCAGTCCCCCTTCATTTGTAGTTTTGGCTGCTGTGTTTCTAGACATGGCACGAAGTT
CATCAGCCACTGACCGCTGAGGCTGACTGCCCCTTTCTGGGTGGTAGTATTTGCACTTGTGTCCATACGT
ACACTTCTTTCCATAGGGACAAGGCTGCTTTTTGTGCTCAGGAACAATGGGTTTCTTCCTCAGAAAATTA
TCCAGACTTGGGCCATGTCTGCCAAGAGGGTCATCTGGGGGCATGAACTTGTCATTGACAAAGGAATACA
TCAATAACCGCTCATCTATGAACTTCTTCCATTCTGGTTTCTCATTTGCCAAATCTCTGTAGTTATCATT
GGACACAATTATACCATCGGACTCAAAAGCCAGCTTCACGATGAATCTGTCATCATAGCACACCACTCGC
CTGCCCTGGACACGCCGTGATGGTGTGAATACCAGGATTTTTTCCTTCTCTAGTTTACGTAAAATTTCCT
GATCTGTGATGAGGGCGTCAGGGCGGGACTGTTCTTTTCTCCAAGCAGGAACAAAGACCGTGATATCTTT
ATGGCCTCTTTCCAAAAACCAATCCACCGCCAATTTTATTCCTCGGCACGAGAATACTTCTTTGTTTCCA
TGGCTCATTGCCACATTGCTGCCATCAATAACTACTGGTCTCAGATTCTCACCGTCATCTACTACAACCT
CTTGCATTGGAGATTCAGACCTCTGAGACTCCAGGGATGAGGTTTCTCGCATTACGCTGTTAATAGTACT
AACTGTTTGATCGGCTTCACTTTTATTTCCAAGTTTGACAAGTTCTCCCAATATATCATTGATTAAAGCA
TCAGTACCAAGTTTGTTTAGCACAAGCTGGACCTGTTCTTCAGAATAACCTAACTTAAGTGCAAACTCCA
GTTTTGTTTGGTATTCTCGAACCACATCAGGGGGTTTCTTCACTTCCTTAGATGGAGTCTGGGACTCTTC
TGGTTTAAAGTCTTGCAAAATGTCACTGTGTTTCAGTAGGCGAGGCTCTAAGCAGGGAGAGCGACATAGC
TGTCTGTGAGTCTTGGTTAATGAGCATGGCTCTACCGAAAGGCTACTCAGTTGTTCTGACTCATGATCAG
AACTCGTGCTTCCCTCAGAGTCGCCGGAGCTCACATTCTCTTCTGACACCCCTTTTCCTTCCTTCCCCGA
ATTGACTGTATCCATTGTTGGTTTCTCTACCATAGGCCAAGGCACAGCTGCACTCATCTGTGGGTCAGTG
CTCTCCATATAAAGATGGCCAAGATCATGCCCCAGGTGATCCTTCAGGCCCATGAAGCTGTTCCGTGCAC
TTGACTCCACTTTGCTGCTTTTCCTGTATTCTTGAATGCAAAGCACCCCGTATTCCTGCAATGTCTTCTC
CGCAGCCATGGTGGCGAATTCGCTAGCTCTAGAGTAGGCGCCGGTCACAGCTTGGATCTGTAACGGCGCA
GAACAGAAAACGAAACAAAGACGTAGAGTTGAGCAAGCAGGGTCAGGCAAAGCGTGGAGAGCCGGCTGAG
TCTAGGTAGGCTCCAAGGGAGCGCCGGACAAAGGCCCGGTCTCGACCTGAGCTTTAAACTTACCTAGACG
GCGGACGCAGTTCAGGAGGCACCACAGGCGGGAGGCGGCAGAACGCGACTCAACCGGCGTGGATGGCGGC
CTCAGGTAGGGCGGCGGGCGCGTGAAGGAGAGATGCGAGCCCCTCGAAGCTTCAGCTGTGTTCTGGCGGC
AAACCCGTTGCGAAAAAGAACGTTCACGGCGACTACTGCACTTATATACGGTTCTCCCCCACCCTCGGGA
AAAAGGCGGAGCCAGTACACGACATCACTTTCCCAGTTTACCCCGCGCCACCTTCTCTAGGCACCCGTTC
AATTGCCGACCCCTCCCCCCAACTTCTCGGGGACTGTGGGCGATGTGCGCTCTGCCCACTGACGGGCACC
GGAGCGATCGCAGATCCACTAGTATCGATAAAATTTTGAATTTTGTAATTTGTTTTTGTAATTCTTTAGT
TTGTATGTCTGTTGCTATTATGTCTACTATTCTTTCCCCTGCACTGTACCCCCCAATCCCCCCTTTTCTT
TTAAAAGTTAACCGATACCGTCGAGATCCGTTCACTAATCGAATGGATCTGTCTCT
